Features (pLannotate 1.2.2; 28 found; start..end, strand, type, name):
      4..22      +  enhancer       CMV enhancer (fragment): human cytomegalovirus immediate early enhancer
     39..418     +  enhancer       CMV enhancer: human cytomegalovirus immediate early enhancer
    421..696     +  promoter       chicken β-actin promoter: No description available
    697..1708    +  intron         chimeric intron: chimera between introns from chicken β-actin and rabbit β-globin
   1706..1762    +  CDS            HBB (fragment): HBB_LEPEU - Experimental evidence at protein level: Swiss-Prot protein existence level 1. Involved in oxygen transport from the lung to the various peripheral tissues. From Lepus europaeus (European hare).
   1762..1781    +  misc_feature   MCS (fragment): multiple cloning site
   1783..2058    +  CDS            FINC_PLEWA (fragment): Experimental evidence at transcript level: Swiss-Prot protein existence level 2. Fibronectins bind cell surfaces and various compounds including collagen, fibrin, heparin, DNA, and actin. Fibronectins are involved in cell adhesion, cell motility, opsonization, wound healing, and maintenance of cell shape. May be involved in osteoblast compaction (By similarity). From Pleurodeles waltl (Iberian ribbed newt).
   2056..2080    +  CDS            3xFLAG (fragment): three tandem FLAG® epitope tags
   2104..2814    +  CDS            EGFP: EGFP is a basic (constitutively fluorescent) green fluorescent protein published in 1996, derived from Aequorea victoria. It is reported to be a rapidly-maturing weak dimer with moderate acid sensitivity.
   2860..3201    +  CDS            CCR5TC: zinc-finger domain from the CCR5-224 (+) zinc-finger nuclease that recognizes the left half-site target sequence in the human CCR5 gene (Perez et al., 2008; Gross et al., 2013)
   3259..3375    +  CDS            ZNF720 (fragment): ZN720_HUMAN - Experimental evidence at protein level: Swiss-Prot protein existence level 1. From Homo sapiens (Human).
   3424..3556    +  intron         chimeric intron: chimera between introns from human β-globin and immunoglobulin heavy chain genes
   3565..4153    +  misc_feature   WPRE: woodchuck hepatitis virus posttranscriptional regulatory element
   4157..4173    +  misc_feature   MCS (fragment): pUC18/19 multiple cloning site
   4186..4297    +  polyA_signal   bGH poly(A) signal: bovine growth hormone polyadenylation signal
   4447..4518    +  CDS            HBB (fragment): HBB_PONPY - Experimental evidence at transcript level: Swiss-Prot protein existence level 2. Involved in oxygen transport from the lung to the various peripheral tissues. From Pongo pygmaeus (Bornean orangutan).
   4589..4643    +  polyA_signal   β-globin poly(A) signal: rabbit β-globin polyadenylation signal (Gil and Proudfoot, 1987)
   5026..5042    -  protein_bind   lac operator: The lac repressor binds to the lac operator to inhibit transcription in E. coli. This inhibition can be relieved by adding lactose or isopropyl-β-D-thiogalactopyranoside (IPTG). lac repressor encoded by lacI
   5050..5080    -  promoter       lac promoter: promoter for the E. coli lac operon
   5095..5116    -  protein_bind   CAP binding site: CAP binding activates transcription in the presence of cAMP. E. coli catabolite activator protein
   5129..5168    -  CDS            lacI (fragment): lac repressor; lacI; The lac repressor binds to the lac operator to inhibit transcription in E. coli. This inhibition can be relieved by adding lactose or isopropyl-β-D-thiogalactopyranoside (IPTG).
   5175..5197    +  promoter       SV40 promoter (fragment): SV40 enhancer and early promoter
   5221..5356    +  rep_origin     SV40 ori: SV40 origin of replication
   5376..5510    +  polyA_signal   SV40 poly(A) signal: SV40 polyadenylation signal
   5512..5566    -  CDS            lacI (fragment): lac repressor; lacI; The lac repressor binds to the lac operator to inhibit transcription in E. coli. This inhibition can be relieved by adding lactose or isopropyl-β-D-thiogalactopyranoside (IPTG).
   5749..6337    -  rep_origin     ori: high-copy-number ColE1/pMB1/pBR322/pUC origin of replication
   6508..7367    -  CDS            AmpR: β-lactamase; bla; confers resistance to ampicillin, carbenicillin, and related antibiotics
   7368..7472    -  promoter       AmpR promoter: bla
>Addgene plasmid | pCAG_PSD95.FingR-eGFP-CCR5TC | analyzer sequence | sequence record 65196
GTCGACATTGATTATTGACTAGAGTCATCCTCATCGTCGACATTGATTATTGACTAGTTATTAATAGTAA
TCAATTACGGGGTCATTAGTTCATAGCCCATATATGGAGTTCCGCGTTACATAACTTACGGTAAATGGCC
CGCCTGGCTGACCGCCCAACGACCCCCGCCCATTGACGTCAATAATGACGTATGTTCCCATAGTAACGCC
AATAGGGACTTTCCATTGACGTCAATGGGTGGACTATTTACGGTAAACTGCCCACTTGGCAGTACATCAA
GTGTATCATATGCCAAGTACGCCCCCTATTGACGTCAATGACGGTAAATGGCCCGCCTGGCATTATGCCC
AGTACATGACCTTATGGGACTTTCCTACTTGGCAGTACATCTACGTATTAGTCATCGCTATTACCATGGG
TCGAGGTGAGCCCCACGTTCTGCTTCACTCTCCCCATCTCCCCCCCCTCCCCACCCCCAATTTTGTATTT
ATTTATTTTTTAATTATTTTGTGCAGCGATGGGGGCGGGGGGGGGGGGGGCGCGCGCCAGGCGGGGCGGG
GCGGGGGCGAGGGCGGGGCGGGGCGAGGCGGAGAGGTGCGGCGGCAGCCAATCAGAGCGGCGCGCTCCGA
AAGTTTCCTTTTATGGCGAGGCGGCGGCGGCGGCGGCCCTATAAAAAGCGAAGCGCGCGGCGGGCGGGAG
TCGCTGCGTTGCCTTCGCCCCGTGCCCCGCTCCGCGCCGCCTCGCGCCGCCCGCCCCGGCTCTGACTGAC
CGCGTTACTCCCACAGGTGAGCGGGCGGGACGGCCCTTCTCCTCCGGGCTGTAATTAGCGCTTGGTTTAA
TGACGGCTCGTTTCTTTTCTGTGGCTGCGTGAAAGCCTTAAAGGGCTCCGGGAGGGCCCTTTGTGCGGGG
GGGAGCGGCTCGGGGGGTGCGTGCGTGTGTGTGTGCGTGGGGAGCGCCGCGTGCGGCCCGCGCTGCCCGG
CGGCTGTGAGCGCTGCGGGCGCGGCGCGGGGCTTTGTGCGCTCCGCGTGTGCGCGAGGGGAGCGCGGCCG
GGGGCGGTGCCCCGCGGTGCGGGGGGGCTGCGAGGGGAACAAAGGCTGCGTGCGGGGTGTGTGCGTGGGG
GGGTGAGCAGGGGGTGTGGGCGCGGCGGTCGGGCTGTAACCCCCCCCTGCACCCCCCTCCCCGAGTTGCT
GAGCACGGCCCGGCTTCGGGTGCGGGGCTCCGTGCGGGGCGTGGCGCGGGGCTCGCCGTGCCGGGCGGGG
GGTGGCGGCAGGTGGGGGTGCCGGGCGGGGCGGGGCCGCCTCGGGCCGGGGAGGGCTCGGGGGAGGGGCG
CGGCGGCCCCGGAGCGCCGGCGGCTGTCGAGGCGCGGCGAGCCGCAGCCATTGCCTTTTATGGTAATCGT
GCGAGAGGGCGCAGGGACTTCCTTTGTCCCAAATCTGTGCGGAGCCGAAATCTGGGAGGCGCCGCCGCAC
CCCCTCTAGCGGGCGCGGGGCGAAGCGGTGCGGCGCCGGCAGGAAGGAAATGGGCGGGGAGGGCCTTCGT
GCGTCGCCGCGCCGCCGTCCCCTTCTCCCTCTCCAGCCTCGGGGCTGTCCGCGGGGGGACGGCTGCCTTC
GGGGGGGACGGGGCAGGGCGGGGTTCGGCTTCTGGCGTGTGACCGGCGGCTCTAGAGCCTCTGCTAACCA
TGTTCATGCCTTCTTCTTTTTCCTACAGCTCCTGGGCAACGTGCTGGTTATTGTGCTGTCTCATCATTTT
GGCAAAGAATTCGGTACCGCGGGCCCGGGATTACAATGCTCGAAGTCAAGGAAGCATCACCAACCAGCAT
CCAGATCAGCTGGGTGCTCCACTTGCGCCACGTTCGCTACTACCGCATCACCTACGGTGAAACTGGTGGC
AATAGCCCTGTCCAGGAATTCACCGTGCCTGGCAGCAAGTCCACTGCTACCATCAGCGGCCTGAAACCTG
GTGTCGACTATACCATCACGGTGTACGCCGTCACGATCTTCAGCGCCTACCGCTCCGCCTGGCCGCCGAT
CTCCATCAACTACCGCACCGGAACCGATTACAAGGATGACGACGATAAGGGTAGCGGCTCCAGTAGATCT
GGGGTGAGCAAGGGCGAGGAGCTGTTCACCGGGGTGGTGCCCATCCTGGTCGAGCTGGACGGCGACGTAA
ACGGCCACAAGTTCAGCGTGTCCGGCGAGGGCGAGGGCGATGCCACCTACGGCAAGCTGACCCTGAAGTT
CATCTGCACCACCGGCAAGCTGCCCGTGCCCTGGCCCACCCTCGTGACCACCCTGACCTACGGCGTGCAG
TGCTTCAGCCGCTACCCCGACCACATGAAGCAGCACGACTTCTTCAAGTCCGCCATGCCCGAAGGCTACG
TCCAGGAGCGCACCATCTTCTTCAAGGACGACGGCAACTACAAGACCCGCGCCGAGGTGAAGTTCGAGGG
CGACACCCTGGTGAACCGCATCGAGCTGAAGGGCATCGACTTCAAGGAGGACGGCAACATCCTGGGGCAC
AAGCTGGAGTACAACTACAACAGCCACAACGTCTATATCATGGCCGACAAGCAGAAGAACGGCATCAAGG
TGAACTTCAAGATCCGCCACAACATCGAGGACGGCAGCGTGCAGCTCGCCGACCACTACCAGCAGAACAC
CCCCATCGGCGACGGCCCCGTGCTGCTGCCCGACAACCACTACCTGAGCACCCAGTCCGCCCTGAGCAAA
GACCCCAACGAGAAGCGCGATCACATGGTCCTGCTGGAGTTCGTGACCGCCGCCGGGATCACTCTCGGCA
TGGACGAGCTGTACTCTAGGGGAGCTGGCGCTGGAGCGGGTGCAGGGGCTGGCTCTAGATTCCAGTGCCG
GATCTGCATGCGGAACTTCAGCGACCGGTCCAACCTGAGCAGGCACATCAGAACCCACACCGGAGAAAAG
CCCTTCGCCTGCGACATTTGCGGCCGGAAGTTCGCCATCAGCAGCAACCTGAACAGCCACACCAAGATCC
ACACTGGCAGCCAGAAACCTTTCCAGTGCAGAATTTGTATGAGAAACTTTAGCAGAAGCGACAACCTGGC
CAGACACATCCGGACACATACTGGTGAAAAACCTTTTGCCTGTGATATCTGTGGCAGAAAGTTTGCCACC
TCCGGCAATCTGACCCGGCACACAAAGATTCACCTGCGGGGCAGCCAGCTATCGATTGTCGACGCTCCTG
AACAACGTGAAGGTGCTTCTCAAGTTTCTGTTTCTGTTACTTTTGAAGATGTTGCTGTTCTTTTTACTCG
TGATGAATGGAAAAAACTTGATCTTTCTCAACGTTCTCTTTATCGTGAAGTTATGCTTGAAAATTATTCT
AATCTTGCTTCTATGGCTTAAACGCGTTGTACAAGTAAAGCGGCCCCGGACTCGAGGCCGCAGGTAAGTA
TCAAGGTTACAAGACAGGTTTAAGGAGACCAATAGAAACTGGGCTTGTCGAGACAGAGAAGACTCTTGCG
TTTCTGATAGGCACCTATTGGTCTTACTGACATCCACTTTGCCTTTCTCTCCACAGGTGTCGACAATCAA
CCTCTGGATTACAAAATTTGTGAAAGATTGACTGGTATTCTTAACTATGTTGCTCCTTTTACGCTATGTG
GATACGCTGCTTTAATGCCTTTGTATCATGCTATTGCTTCCCGTATGGCTTTCATTTTCTCCTCCTTGTA
TAAATCCTGGTTGCTGTCTCTTTATGAGGAGTTGTGGCCCGTTGTCAGGCAACGTGGCGTGGTGTGCACT
GTGTTTGCTGACGCAACCCCCACTGGTTGGGGCATTGCCACCACCTGTCAGCTCCTTTCCGGGACTTTCG
CTTTCCCCCTCCCTATTGCCACGGCGGAACTCATCGCCGCCTGCCTTGCCCGCTGCTGGACAGGGGCTCG
GCTGTTGGGCACTGACAATTCCGTGGTGTTGTCGGGGAAGCTGACGTCCTTTCCATGGCTGCTCGCCTGT
GTTGCCACCTGGATTCTGCGCGGGACGTCCTTCTGCTACGTCCCTTCGGCCCTCAATCCAGCGGACCTTC
CTTCCCGCGGCCTGCTGCCGGCTCTGCGGCCTCTTCCGCGTCTTCGCCTTCGCCCTCAGACGAGTCGGAT
CTCCCTTTGGGCCGCCTCCCCGCCTGGAATTCGAGCTCGGTACGATCAGCCTCGACTGTGCCTTCTAGTT
GCCAGCCATCTGTTGTTTGCCCCTCCCCCGTGCCTTCCTTGACCCTGGAAGGTGCCACTCCCACTGTCCT
TTCCTAATAAAATGAGGAAATTGCATCGCATTGTCTGAGTAGGTGTCATTCTATTCTGGGGGGTGGGGTG
GGGCAGGACAGCAAGGGGGAGGATTGGGAAGACAATAGCAGGCCAGCTTTTGTTCCCTTTAGGGTTAATT
GCGCGCTTGGCGCTAATCATGGTCATAGCTGTTTCCACTCCTCAGGTGCAGGCTGCCTATCAGAAGGTGG
TGGCTGGTGTGGCCAATGCCCTGGCTCACAAATACCACTGAGATCGTTTTCCCTCTGCCAAAAATTATGG
GGACATCATGAAGCCCCTTGAGCATCTGACTTCTGGCTAATAAAGGAAATTTATTTTCATTGCAATAGTG
TGTTGAATTTTTTGTGTCTCTCACTCGGAAGGACATATGGGAGGGCAAATCATTTAAAACATCAGAATGA
GTATTTGGTTTAGAGTTTGGCAACATATGCCATATGCTGGCTGCCATGAACAAAGGTGGCTATAAAGAGG
TCATCAGTATATGAAACAGCCCCCTGCTGTCCATTCCTTATTCCATAGAAAAGCCTTGACTTGAGGTTAG
ATTTTTTTTTATATTTTGTTTGTGTTATTTTTTTCTTTAACATCCCTAAAATTTTCCTTACATGTTTTAC
TAGCCAGATTTTTCCTCCTCTCCTGACTACTCCCAGTCATAGCTGTCCCTCTTCTCTTATGAAGATCCCT
CGACCTGCAGCCCAAGCTTGGCGTAATCATGGTCATAGCTGTTTCCTGTGTGAAATTGTTATCCGCTCAC
AATTCCACACAACATACGAGCCGGAAGCATAAAGTGTAAAGCCTGGGGTGCCTAATGAGTGAGCTAACTC
ACATTAATTGCGTTGCGCTCACTGCCCGCTTTCCAGTCGGGAAACCTGTCGTGCCAGCGGATCCGCATCT
CAATTAGTCAGCAACCATAGTCCCGCCCCTAACTCCGCCCATCCCGCCCCTAACTCCGCCCAGTTCCGCC
CATTCTCCGCCCCATGGCTGACTAATTTTTTTTATTTATGCAGAGGCCGAGGCCGCCTCGGCCTCTGAGC
TATTCCAGAAGTAGTGAGGAGGCTTTTTTGGAGGCCTAGGCTTTTGCAAAAAGCTAACTTGTTTATTGCA
GCTTATAATGGTTACAAATAAAGCAATAGCATCACAAATTTCACAAATAAAGCATTTTTTTCACTGCATT
CTAGTTGTGGTTTGTCCAAACTCATCAATGTATCTTATCATGTCTGGATCCGCTGCATTAATGAATCGGC
CAACGCGCGGGGAGAGGCGGTTTGCGTATTGGGCGCTCTTCCGCTTCCTCGCTCACTGACTCGCTGCGCT
CGGTCGTTCGGCTGCGGCGAGCGGTATCAGCTCACTCAAAGGCGGTAATACGGTTATCCACAGAATCAGG
GGATAACGCAGGAAAGAACATGTGAGCAAAAGGCCAGCAAAAGGCCAGGAACCGTAAAAAGGCCGCGTTG
CTGGCGTTTTTCCATAGGCTCCGCCCCCCTGACGAGCATCACAAAAATCGACGCTCAAGTCAGAGGTGGC
GAAACCCGACAGGACTATAAAGATACCAGGCGTTTCCCCCTGGAAGCTCCCTCGTGCGCTCTCCTGTTCC
GACCCTGCCGCTTACCGGATACCTGTCCGCCTTTCTCCCTTCGGGAAGCGTGGCGCTTTCTCAATGCTCA
CGCTGTAGGTATCTCAGTTCGGTGTAGGTCGTTCGCTCCAAGCTGGGCTGTGTGCACGAACCCCCCGTTC
AGCCCGACCGCTGCGCCTTATCCGGTAACTATCGTCTTGAGTCCAACCCGGTAAGACACGACTTATCGCC
ACTGGCAGCAGCCACTGGTAACAGGATTAGCAGAGCGAGGTATGTAGGCGGTGCTACAGAGTTCTTGAAG
TGGTGGCCTAACTACGGCTACACTAGAAGGACAGTATTTGGTATCTGCGCTCTGCTGAAGCCAGTTACCT
TCGGAAAAAGAGTTGGTAGCTCTTGATCCGGCAAACAAACCACCGCTGGTAGCGGTGGTTTTTTTGTTTG
CAAGCAGCAGATTACGCGCAGAAAAAAAGGATCTCAAGAAGATCCTTTGATCTTTTCTACGGGGTCTGAC
GCTCAGTGGAACGAAAACTCACGTTAAGGGATTTTGGTCATGAGATTATCAAAAAGGATCTTCACCTAGA
TCCTTTTAAATTAAAAATGAAGTTTTAAATCAATCTAAAGTATATATGAGTAAACTTGGTCTGACAGTTA
CCAATGCTTAATCAGTGAGGCACCTATCTCAGCGATCTGTCTATTTCGTTCATCCATAGTTGCCTGACTC
CCCGTCGTGTAGATAACTACGATACGGGAGGGCTTACCATCTGGCCCCAGTGCTGCAATGATACCGCGAG
ACCCACGCTCACCGGCTCCAGATTTATCAGCAATAAACCAGCCAGCCGGAAGGGCCGAGCGCAGAAGTGG
TCCTGCAACTTTATCCGCCTCCATCCAGTCTATTAATTGTTGCCGGGAAGCTAGAGTAAGTAGTTCGCCA
GTTAATAGTTTGCGCAACGTTGTTGCCATTGCTACAGGCATCGTGGTGTCACGCTCGTCGTTTGGTATGG
CTTCATTCAGCTCCGGTTCCCAACGATCAAGGCGAGTTACATGATCCCCCATGTTGTGCAAAAAAGCGGT
TAGCTCCTTCGGTCCTCCGATCGTTGTCAGAAGTAAGTTGGCCGCAGTGTTATCACTCATGGTTATGGAG
CACTGCATAATTCTCTTACTGTCATGCCATCCGTAAGATGCTTTTCTGTGACTGGTGAGTACTCAACCAA
GTCATTCTGAGAATAGTGTATGCGGCGACCGAGTTGCTCTTGCCCGGCGTCAATACGGGATAATACCGCG
CCACATAGCAGAACTTTAAAAGTGCTCATCATTGGAAAACGTTCTTCGGGGCGAAAACTCTCAAGGATCT
TACCGCTGTTGAGATCCAGTTCGATGTAACCCACTCGTGCACCCAACTGATCTTCAGCATCTTTTACTTT
CACCAGCGTTTCTGGGTGAGCAAAAACAGGAAGGCAAAATGCCGCAAAAAAGGGAATAAGGGCGACACGG
AAATGTTGAATACTCATACTCTTCCTTTTTCAATATTATTGAAGCATTTATCAGGGTTATTGTCTCATGA
GCGGATACATATTTGAATGTATTTAGAAAAATAAACAAATAGGGGTTCCGCGCACATTTCCCCGAAAAGT
GCCACCTG
